Addgene plasmid #111020: B9-COMP-blac-flag-his
Purpose: Expresses pentamerised full-length protein ectodomain with no N-linked glycans in mammalian cells. Contains a C-terminal rat Cd4 d3+4 tag, COMP pentamerisation domain, flag- and 6xHis tags.
Depositing lab: Gavin Wright. Depositing organization: Wellcome Sanger Institute. Publication: Systematic Identification of Plasmodium Falciparum Sporozoite Membrane Protein Interactions Reveals an Essential Role for the p24 Complex in Host Infection. Knockel J, Dundas K, Yang ASP, Galaway F, Metcalf T, Gemert GV, Sauerwein RW, Rayner JC, Billker O, Wright GJ. Mol Cell Proteomics. 2021;20:100038. doi: 10.1074/mcp.RA120.002432. Epub 2021 Jan 27. PubMed 33515807.
Backbone
  Vector backbone: pTT3
  Backbone manufacturer: pTT3 was obtained from Yves Durocher, National Research Council of Canada-Biotechnology Research Institute
  Backbone size w/o insert (bp): 7661
  Vector type: Mammalian Expression
Growth in bacteria
  Bacterial resistance: Ampicillin, 100 μg/mL
  Growth temperature: 37°C
  Growth strain: DH5alpha
  Copy number: Unknown
Gene/Insert
  Gene/Insert name: 6-cysteine protein (B9) (alt name: PF3D7_0317100)
  Insert size (bp): 2844
  Mutation: All NXT/S sites mutated to NXA, where X is any amino acid except Proline
  Entrez Gene: PF3D7_0317100 (a.k.a. PF3D7_0317100, PFC0750w)
  Promoter: CMV
  Tag / fusion protein: Exogenous signal peptide of mouse origin (N terminal on insert); rat Cd4d3+4, beta-lactamase, triple FLAG tag, 6xHis tag (C terminal on insert)
  Cloning method: Restriction Enzyme; 5′ cloning site Not1 (not destroyed); 3′ cloning site Asc1 (not destroyed)
Terms and licenses: Academic/Nonprofit Terms; Industry Terms: Not Available to Industry
How to cite: B9-COMP-blac-flag-his was a gift from Gavin Wright (Addgene plasmid # 111020 ; http://n2t.net/addgene:111020 ; RRID:Addgene_111020)
