[The description below was written by a language model from this plasmid's Addgene catalogue record and pLannotate feature annotations shown in this document.]
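Description:
B9-COMP-blac-flag-his is a mammalian expression plasmid built on the pTT3 backbone for secreted production of a pentameric form of the Plasmodium falciparum 6-cysteine protein B9 (PF3D7_0317100). It is maintained in E. coli through a high-copy ColE1/pUC-type origin and an ampicillin resistance gene. The backbone also carries the Epstein-Barr virus oriP element, which allows episomal maintenance in cells that supply EBNA1, along with remnants of lac regulatory sequences. The two sequence records (depositor and NGS, about 10.5 kb) differ by only two nucleotides and give the same annotation.

Transcription is driven by the CMV enhancer/promoter, followed by adenovirus-derived leader and splice sequences and a chimeric intron, and is terminated by the rabbit β-globin polyadenylation signal. The open reading frame starts with a mouse immunoglobulin heavy chain signal peptide that directs secretion. The B9 ectodomain follows, cloned between retained NotI and AscI sites. It falls in the stretch of the feature tables that the annotation software left unlabelled. All potential N-linked glycosylation sequons (NXT/S) were changed to NXA, so the parasite protein is not aberrantly glycosylated in mammalian cells.

Downstream, the ectodomain is fused to rat Cd4 domains 3 and 4, the coiled-coil pentamerisation segment of cartilage oligomeric matrix protein (COMP), a β-lactamase lacking its own signal sequence, a 3xFLAG epitope and a 6xHis tag. The His tag is listed in the catalogue but not annotated. Pentamerisation raises binding avidity, and the β-lactamase can act as an enzymatic reporter. This design suits use as a multivalent probe for detecting low-affinity extracellular protein interactions, in line with the associated study screening sporozoite membrane protein interactions.
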