Features (pLannotate 1.2.2; 21 found; start..end, strand, type, name):
    184..273     +  intron         chimeric intron (fragment): chimera between introns from adenovirus and immunoglobulin heavy chain genes
    292..338     +  CDS            IgH signal sequence (fragment): signal sequence from the mouse immunoglobulin heavy chain variable region
   3262..3822    +  CDS            Cd4 (fragment): CD4_RAT - Experimental evidence at protein level: Swiss-Prot protein existence level 1. Integral membrane glycoprotein that plays an essential role in the immune response and serves multiple functions in responses against both external and internal offenses. In T-cells, functions primarily as a coreceptor for MHC class II molecule:peptide complex. The antigens presented by class II peptides are derived from extracellular proteins while class I peptides are derived from cytosolic proteins. Interacts simultaneously with the T-cell receptor (TCR) and the MHC class II presented by antigen presenti
   3859..4026    +  CDS            COMP (fragment): COMP_HUMAN - Experimental evidence at protein level: Swiss-Prot protein existence level 1. May play a role in the structural integrity of cartilage via its interaction with other extracellular matrix proteins such as the collagens and fibronectin. Can mediate the interaction of chondrocytes with the cartilage extracellular matrix through interaction with cell surface integrin receptors. Could play a role in the pathogenesis of osteoarthritis. Potent suppressor of apoptosis in both primary chondrocytes and transformed cells. Suppresses apoptosis by blocking the activation of caspase-3 and by in
   4034..4821    +  CDS            bla(M) (fragment): β-lactamase lacking the signal sequence; bla(M); allows cytosolic expression of β-lactamase
   4828..4893    +  CDS            3xFLAG: three tandem FLAG® epitope tags, followed by an enterokinase cleavage site
   4955..5010    +  polyA_signal   β-globin poly(A) signal: rabbit β-globin polyadenylation signal (Gil and Proudfoot, 1987)
   5524..7205    -  rep_origin     oriP (fragment): Epstein-Barr virus oriP replication origin (Yates et al., 2000)
   7332..7436    +  promoter       AmpR promoter: bla
   7437..8297    +  CDS            AmpR: β-lactamase; bla; confers resistance to ampicillin, carbenicillin, and related antibiotics
   8468..9056    +  rep_origin     ori: high-copy-number ColE1/pMB1/pBR322/pUC origin of replication
   9239..9331    +  CDS            lacI (fragment): lac repressor; lacI; The lac repressor binds to the lac operator to inhibit transcription in E. coli. This inhibition can be relieved by adding lactose or isopropyl-β-D-thiogalactopyranoside (IPTG).
   9344..9365    +  protein_bind   CAP binding site: CAP binding activates transcription in the presence of cAMP. E. coli catabolite activator protein
   9380..9410    +  promoter       lac promoter: promoter for the E. coli lac operon
   9418..9434    +  protein_bind   lac operator: The lac repressor binds to the lac operator to inhibit transcription in E. coli. This inhibition can be relieved by adding lactose or isopropyl-β-D-thiogalactopyranoside (IPTG). lac repressor encoded by lacI
   9504..9520    +  promoter       tet promoter (fragment): E. coli promoter for tetracycline efflux protein gene
   9530..9555    -  CDS            bla(M) (fragment): β-lactamase lacking the signal sequence; bla(M); allows cytosolic expression of β-lactamase
   9729..10108   +  enhancer       CMV enhancer: human cytomegalovirus immediate early enhancer
  10110..10309   +  promoter       CMV promoter: human cytomegalovirus (CMV) immediate early promoter
  10377..10415   +  misc_feature   Ad SA (fragment): adenovirus major late transcript splice acceptor (Friedrich and Soriano, 1991)
  10448..153     -  CDS            PTP (fragment) (across the origin): TERM_ADE02 - Experimental evidence at protein level: Swiss-Prot protein existence level 1. Protein covalently bound to the viral DNA that acts as a primer for viral genomic replication by DNA strand displacement. Assembles on the viral origin of replication in an initiation complex with viral polymerase, DBP, host NFIA and host POU2F1/OCT1. During initiation, the polymerase covalently couples the first dCTP with Ser- 580 of pTP. The terminal protein stimulates the template activity over 20 fold compared to protein-free templates. Neo-synthesized viral genomes are linked to two preterminal prot
>Addgene plasmid #111020 | B9-COMP-blac-flag-his | depositor full sequence | sequence record 208820 | B9-COMP-blac-flag-his sequence 10504 bps
CTCGAGAAAGGCGTCTAACCAGTCACAGTCGCAAGGTAGGCTGAGCACCGTGGCGGGCGGCAGCGGGTGG
CGGTCGGGGTTGTTTCTGGCGGAGGTGCTGCTGATGATGTAATTAAAGTAGGCGGTCTTGAGACGGCGGA
TGGTCGAGGTGAGGTGTGGCAGGCTTGAGATCCAGCTGTTGGGGTGAGTACTCCCTCTCAAAAGCGGGCA
TTACTTCTGCGCTAAGATTGTCAGTTTCCAAAAACGAGGAGGATTTGATATTCACCTGGCCCGATCTGGC
CATACACTTGAGTGACAATGACATCCACTTTGCCTTTCTCTCCACAGGTGTCCACTCCCAGGTCCAAGTT
TGCCACCATGGAGTTTCAGACCCAGGTACTCATGTCCCTGCTGCTCTGCATGTCTGGTGCGGCCGCCGGC
GAGGAAAAGCTGACCAAGTTCGACCCCGTGATGATCAAAGAGGGCGAGCTGTTCGGCGAGGTGTCCTACG
ACTGCGAGTACAGCGGCTTCCTGGAAATCGAGAACGACGATATCCTGTACTACTGCTTCTTCGTGGGCGA
GGACGACCACAACGGCCTGCTGCTGCGGAAGTTCCACATGGACGACATGGTCTGGGGCATCCCCATGGAA
GTGCTGATCACCCGGAAGAAGATCAACCTGTACATCCTGACCGTGGACTACATCCTGTCCAAGCTGATCC
TGATCTACAGCTTCGACGAGAAGATCCGCATCACCGTGTTCAACAACTACATGGAAGAGTCCGTGATGAG
CGAGAAGATTAGCATCAACTACGAGATCCTCTACAAGGCCAACATGATCAGCTACATCACCTACTTCTAC
AAGAACAAGAAGTCCCTCTGCGTCTGCGGCATGAACCGGAACGAGAACATCCTGTGCACCTTCAGCTTCG
ATTACGGCCTGACCATGAAGGACGATCACACCATCGAGTTCTTTCTGAAGAAGAAGATTCCCCTGGGCCA
CTACAAGATGCAGGTCACATTCAAAGAAACCGAGGTGTACTTCAACCTCTACAACGACCTGAACGAGGCC
AACTTCTACGAGCTGAAGTGCGTGAAGAAACAGGACGAGTACATCTGCGACATCATGAACAAGATCCGGG
AAACCCAGGAGTACAACTACAAGCGGTACACCTACCCCAGCAGCGAGCACAACAAGTACTACAACGATCA
CCACAACAAGCAGCCCCAGGGCAAGCAGGGACAGCAGGGCGGAGCCCCTCTGCCCAACCTGGGAGAGGAA
GAGAACAACTTCATCTACAAGCACATCGTGCGGAACAAGTATTTCCAGATGATCGTGTTCCAGAAAGACC
AGAAGTGCTACCTGGCCTGGTCCTTCAACAGCCTGAACATCAACGATGAGATCACCAAAGAAATCAGCAG
CGTGCCCTGCAGCAACGTGGCCAGCTACTACCGGCAGGAACGGCTGATCGTCACCCTGAAGAAAAACCAG
CTGGGCAGCCGGAACCACTTTTTTCTGATCTACGAAAAGCTCACCGAGAAGGGCGTGGGCTGCGAGTTTG
GCGTGGGCGGCAGCCTGTACGTGACCAAGACCTTTATGAACAACGCCTGCGACATGGACATCAACAACAT
GAATGTGGCCACCACCAACTACGACGAGATCAACTTCGCCCTGATCATCCCTCTGAGCTTCCAGCTGAAC
TACGCCACCTGTTTCATCTGGGAGGAAAACGTGGACAACAACGAGGAACGGTCCAGCCTGTATTACCTGG
AAGAGTACACCAACGAGAAAGAGGACATCAAGGTCTACACCTTCTACTTTTACAAGTACATCCTCATCTA
TAAGAACTTTAAGAAGAGTACCTGCACCTTCGAGAGCAAGAACAACGAGAAGCTGTACATCTCCTTCCGG
GGCGACACCTACTACAAAGAGTACAATTGCAACATCCTGCTGGACAGCTGCGACTTCTTCCTGCACACCC
AGAGCAAGATCAATATCGCCTACGACGACGACGTGTGGCAGGTCAGCGAGGAACTGTACGACGGCTTCGT
GATGTACAACGGCGCCTACGTGTCCCTGTATGACGTGCTGAGCAGAAGCAACGCCCACGGCCTGATCTAT
ATCGACGGCAAAGAAAACAACGCCGCCATCAACCTGAACAACATTAAGAACAACAACAACAACAATAACA
ATAACAACAATAATAACAACGCCGCCAACAACAACAATATCGCCAACAACGCCAACTCCAACAATGCCTT
CGGCGAGCACGAGAAAGTGATCACCATCATCATCCCTTACGGCATCCCTAGCACCCGGACCATCAAGATC
GAGTTTCTGAACAAGCAGAACAATGAAGAGAAGCGCTGGGCCTACCTGCGGCTGCAGAAAAACGAGTATA
TCATGAAGAAAGTCATCGGCATCAACAGCGCCGACATCTTCGACCTGAGCTACAAGTATTATAAGTACAA
CCAGGAAAAGATCAAGTTCATCCTGAACGACTTCAGCGAGACAACCTACCTGGGCTTCATCTGCCAGACC
AAAGAAGAGATCAAGAAAAGCCTCTGCACCATCAGCCTGGTGGACCACAGCCACAAGAACATGGCCATTA
ACAACCTGTTCAAGACCAACAACCACATCCTGCCCTTTCTGTACGACCAGAGCCCTCCCCGGAAGATCCA
GCCCTACAACCAGATCATCAGCGAGTTCAGATTCGTCCTCTTCAAGAACTTCCATCTGTTTCTGCAGGAA
AACAAGATCAACTATATCCTGCTCAAGTGCATGTGCAGCAGCTCCAGCTCCTACATCAACACCCAGAAGA
ACATCGAGCTGTCCTACCTGATCACCAACGAACAGGTGTCCCACGATTTCATCCACACCCCTGGCATCCT
GATCCGGCCCAGGACCAACATTGCCCACAACGACTACCAGAAAAACAACAAGGGCAACCACAAGGGGAAC
AACAAAGCCAATAACAAGGCTAACGACAAGGACTCTAACAACAACGCAAACAATAATGCTAACAAGAACG
GCAACAATCACAATGATAACAACAACAACAACCAGAACAAGGACATCGACATCAATAGCAACTACGCCAT
CCACAACAACAATGAGAAAGTGAAGCGGACCAAGAAGAAAATCAACGACGCTCCCTACGACAAGCAGGAT
GAGGAACTGCCTAGCTACGACTTCAACGATCTGCTCCACGAGAAAAAGAACGGCGCCAGCGTGTTCGACT
TCAATTTCGTGCTGTTCCTGTTCATCTGCATCACCTTTTTCGGCGCGCCGTCGACCTCCATCACGGCCTA
TAAGAGTGAGGGGGAGTCAGCGGAGTTCTCCTTCCCACTCAACCTTGGAGAGGAAAGCCTGCAGGGAGAG
TTGAGATGGAAGGCAGAGAAGGCTCCTTCTTCCCAGTCCTGGATCACCTTCTCCCTAAAGAACCAAAAGG
TGTCTGTGCAGAAGTCTACTAGCAACCCCAAGTTCCAGCTGTCCGAAACGCTCCCACTCACCCTTCAGAT
ACCCCAGGTCTCCCTTCAGTTTGCTGGTTCTGGCAACCTGACCCTGACTCTGGACAGAGGGATACTGTAT
CAGGAAGTGAACCTGGTGGTGATGAAAGTGACTCAGCCCGACAGCAACACTTTGACCTGTGAGGTGATGG
GACCCACCTCACCCAAGATGAGACTGATCTTGAAGCAGGAGAATCAGGAGGCCAGGGTCTCCAGGCAGGA
GAAAGTGATTCAAGTGCAGGCCCCTGAAGCAGGGGTGTGGCAATGTCTACTGAGTGAAGGTGAAGAGGTC
AAGATGGACTCCAAGATCCAGGTTTTATCCAAAGGGTTGAATTCCGGCGGCGGCTCCGGAGGCGGTACCG
GTGGCGGCGACCTAGCCCCACAGATGCTTCGAGAACTCCAGGAGACTAATGCGGCGCTGCAAGACGTGAG
AGAGCTCTTGCGACAGCAGGTCAAGGAGATCACCTTCCTGAAGAATACGGTGATGGAATGTGACGCCTGC
GGTCTAGACAGAAACCTGCCTCCACTAGCACCTCTGGGCCCACACCCAGAAACGCTGGTGAAAGTAAAAG
ATGCTGAAGATCAGTTGGGTGCACGAGTGGGTTACATCGAACTGGATCTCAACAGCGGTAAGATCCTTGA
GAGTTTTCGCCCCGAAGAACGTTTTCCAATGATGAGCACTTTTAAAGTTCTGCTATGTGGCGCGGTATTA
TCCCGTATTGACGCCGGGCAAGAGCAACTCGGTCGCCGCATACACTATTCTCAGAATGACTTGGTTGAGT
ACTCACCAGTCACAGAAAAGCATCTTACGGATGGCATGACAGTAAGAGAATTATGCAGTGCTGCCATAAC
CATGAGTGATAACACTGCGGCCAACTTACTTCTGACAACGATCGGAGGACCGAAGGAGCTAACCGCTTTT
TTGCACAACATGGGGGATCATGTAACTCGCCTTGATCGTTGGGAACCGGAGCTGAATGAAGCCATACCAA
ACGACGAGCGTGACACCACGATGCCTGTAGCAATGGCAACAACGTTGCGCAAACTATTAACTGGCGAACT
ACTTACTCTAGCTTCCCGGCAACAATTAATAGACTGGATGGAGGCGGATAAAGTTGCAGGACCACTTCTG
CGCTCGGCCCTTCCGGCTGGCTGGTTTATTGCTGATAAATCTGGAGCCGGTGAGCGTGGGTCTCGCGGTA
TCATTGCAGCACTGGGGCCAGATGGTAAGCCCTCCCGTATCGTAGTTATCTACACGACGGGGAGTCAGGC
AACTATGGATGAACGAAATAGACAGATCGCTGAGATAGGTGCCTCACTGATTAAGCATTGGGGCCCTGAC
TACAAAGACCATGACGGTGATTATAAAGATCATGACATCGATTACAAGGATGACGATGACAAGGGCCCTC
ACCACCACCATCACCACTAATTAATTAAGGATCCCCCGACCTCGACCTCTGGCTAATAAAGGAAATTTAT
TTTCATTGCAATAGTGTGTTGGAATTTTTTGTGTCTCTCACTCGGAAGGACATATGGGAGGGCAAATCAT
TTGGTCGAGATCCCTCGGAGATCTCTAGCTAGAGGATCGATCCCCGCCCCGGACGAACTAAACCTGACTA
CGACATCTCTGCCCCTTCTTCGCGGGGCAGTGCATGTAATCCCTTCAGTTGGTTGGTACAACTTGCCAAC
TGGGCCCTGTTCCACATGTGACACGGGGGGGGACCAAACACAAAGGGGTTCTCTGACTGTAGTTGACATC
CTTATAAATGGATGTGCACATTTGCCAACACTGAGTGGCTTTCATCCTGGAGCAGACTTTGCAGTCTGTG
GACTGCAACACAACATTGCCTTTATGTGTAACTCTTGGCTGAAGCTCTTACACCAATGCTGGGGGACATG
TACCTCCCAGGGGCCCAGGAAGACTACGGGAGGCTACACCAACGTCAATCAGAGGGGCCTGTGTAGCTAC
CGATAAGCGGACCCTCAAGAGGGCATTAGCAATAGTGTTTATAAGGCCCCCTTGTTAACCCTAAACGGGT
AGCATATGCTTCCCGGGTAGTAGTATATACTATCCAGACTAACCCTAATTCAATAGCATATGTTACCCAA
CGGGAAGCATATGCTATCGAATTAGGGTTAGTAAAAGGGTCCTAAGGAACAGCGATATCTCCCACCCCAT
GAGCTGTCACGGTTTTATTTACATGGGGTCAGGATTCCACGAGGGTAGTGAACCATTTTAGTCACAAGGG
CAGTGGCTGAAGATCAAGGAGCGGGCAGTGAACTCTCCTGAATCTTCGCCTGCTTCTTCATTCTCCTTCG
TTTAGCTAATAGAATAACTGCTGAGTTGTGAACAGTAAGGTGTATGTGAGGTGCTCGAAAACAAGGTTTC
AGGTGACGCCCCCAGAATAAAATTTGGACGGGGGGTTCAGTGGTGGCATTGTGCTATGACACCAATATAA
CCCTCACAAACCCCTTGGGCAATAAATACTAGTGTAGGAATGAAACATTCTGAATATCTTTAACAATAGA
AATCCATGGGGTGGGGACAAGCCGTAAAGACTGGATGTCCATCTCACACGAATTTATGGCTATGGGCAAC
ACATAATCCTAGTGCAATATGATACTGGGGTTATTAAGATGTGTCCCAGGCAGGGACCAAGACAGGTGAA
CCATGTTGTTACACTCTATTTGTAACAAGGGGAAAGAGAGTGGACGCCGACAGCAGCGGACTCCACTGGT
TGTCTCTAACACCCCCGAAAATTAAACGGGGCTCCACGCCAATGGGGCCCATAAACAAAGACAAGTGGCC
ACTCTTTTTTTTGAAATTGTGGAGTGGGGGCACGCGTCAGCCCCCACACGCCGCCCTGCGGTTTTGGACT
GTAAAATAAGGGTGTAATAACTTGGCTGATTGTAACCCCGCTAACCACTGCGGTCAAACCACTTGCCCAC
AAAACCACTAATGGCACCCCGGGGAATACCTGCATAAGTAGGTGGGCGGGCCAAGATAGGGGCGCGATTG
CTGCGATCTGGAGGACAAATTACACACACTTGCGCCTGAGCGCCAAGCACAGGGTTGTTGGTCCTCATAT
TCACGAGGTCGCTGAGAGCACGGTGGGCTAATGTTGCCATGGGTAGCATATACTACCCAAATATCTGGAT
AGCATATGCTATCCTAATCTATATCTGGGTAGCATAGGCTATCCTAATCTATATCTGGGTAGCATATGCT
ATCCTAATCTATATCTGGGTAGTATATGCTATCCTAATTTATATCTGGGTAGCATAGGCTATCCTAATCT
ATATCTGGGTAGCATATGCTATCCTAATCTATATCTGGGTAGTATATGCTATCCTAATCTGTATCCGGGT
AGCATATGCTATCCTAATAGAGATTAGGGTAGTATATGCTATCCTAATTTATATCTGGGTAGCATATACT
ACCCAAATATCTGGATAGCATATGCTATCCTAATCTATATCTGGGTAGCATATGCTATCCTAATCTATAT
CTGGGTAGCATAGGCTATCCTAATCTATATCTGGGTAGCATATGCTATCCTAATCTATATCTGGGTAGTA
TATGCTATCCTAATTTATATCTGGGTAGCATAGGCTATCCTAATCTATATCTGGGTAGCATATGCTATCC
TAATCTATATCTGGGTAGTATATGCTATCCTAATCTGTATCCGGGTAGCATATGCTATCCTCATGATAAG
CTGTCAAACATGAGAATTTTCTTGAAGACGAAAGGGCCTCGTGATACGCCTATTTTTATAGGTTAATGTC
ATGATAATAATGGTTTCTTAGACGTCAGGTGGCACTTTTCGGGGAAATGTGCGCGGAACCCCTATTTGTT
TATTTTTCTAAATACATTCAAATATGTATCCGCTCATGAGACAATAACCCTGATAAATGCTTCAATAATA
TTGAAAAAGGAAGAGTATGAGTATTCAACATTTCCGTGTCGCCCTTATTCCCTTTTTTGCGGCATTTTGC
CTTCCTGTTTTTGCTCACCCAGAAACGCTGGTGAAAGTAAAAGATGCTGAAGATCAGTTGGGTGCACGAG
TGGGTTACATCGAACTGGATCTCAACAGCGGTAAGATCCTTGAGAGTTTTCGCCCCGAAGAACGTTTTCC
AATGATGAGCACTTTTAAAGTTCTGCTATGTGGCGCGGTATTATCCCGTGTTGACGCCGGGCAAGAGCAA
CTCGGTCGCCGCATACACTATTCTCAGAATGACTTGGTTGAGTACTCACCAGTCACAGAAAAGCATCTTA
CGGATGGCATGACAGTAAGAGAATTATGCAGTGCTGCCATAACCATGAGTGATAACACTGCGGCCAACTT
ACTTCTGACAACGATCGGAGGACCGAAGGAGCTAACCGCTTTTTTGCACAACATGGGGGATCATGTAACT
CGCCTTGATCGTTGGGAACCGGAGCTGAATGAAGCCATACCAAACGACGAGCGTGACACCACGATGCCTG
CAGCAATGGCAACAACGTTGCGCAAACTATTAACTGGCGAACTACTTACTCTAGCTTCCCGGCAACAATT
AATAGACTGGATGGAGGCGGATAAAGTTGCAGGACCACTTCTGCGCTCGGCCCTTCCGGCTGGCTGGTTT
ATTGCTGATAAATCTGGAGCCGGTGAGCGTGGGTCTCGCGGTATCATTGCAGCACTGGGGCCAGATGGTA
AGCCCTCCCGTATCGTAGTTATCTACACGACGGGGAGTCAGGCAACTATGGATGAACGAAATAGACAGAT
CGCTGAGATAGGTGCCTCACTGATTAAGCATTGGTAACTGTCAGACCAAGTTTACTCATATATACTTTAG
ATTGATTTAAAACTTCATTTTTAATTTAAAAGGATCTAGGTGAAGATCCTTTTTGATAATCTCATGACCA
AAATCCCTTAACGTGAGTTTTCGTTCCACTGAGCGTCAGACCCCGTAGAAAAGATCAAAGGATCTTCTTG
AGATCCTTTTTTTCTGCGCGTAATCTGCTGCTTGCAAACAAAAAAACCACCGCTACCAGCGGTGGTTTGT
TTGCCGGATCAAGAGCTACCAACTCTTTTTCCGAAGGTAACTGGCTTCAGCAGAGCGCAGATACCAAATA
CTGTTCTTCTAGTGTAGCCGTAGTTAGGCCACCACTTCAAGAACTCTGTAGCACCGCCTACATACCTCGC
TCTGCTAATCCTGTTACCAGTGGCTGCTGCCAGTGGCGATAAGTCGTGTCTTACCGGGTTGGACTCAAGA
CGATAGTTACCGGATAAGGCGCAGCGGTCGGGCTGAACGGGGGGTTCGTGCACACAGCCCAGCTTGGAGC
GAACGACCTACACCGAACTGAGATACCTACAGCGTGAGCTATGAGAAAGCGCCACGCTTCCCGAAGGGAG
AAAGGCGGACAGGTATCCGGTAAGCGGCAGGGTCGGAACAGGAGAGCGCACGAGGGAGCTTCCAGGGGGA
AACGCCTGGTATCTTTATAGTCCTGTCGGGTTTCGCCACCTCTGACTTGAGCGTCGATTTTTGTGATGCT
CGTCAGGGGGGCGGAGCCTATGGAAAAACGCCAGCAACGCGGCCTTTTTACGGTTCCTGGCCTTTTGCTG
GCCTTTTGCTCACATGTTCTTTCCTGCGTTATCCCCTGATTCTGTGGATAACCGTATTACCGCCTTTGAG
TGAGCTGATACCGCTCGCCGCAGCCGAACGACCGAGCGCAGCGAGTCAGTGAGCGAGGAAGCGGAAGAGC
GCCCAATACGCAAACCGCCTCTCCCCGCGCGTTGGCCGATTCATTAATGCAGCTGGCACGACAGGTTTCC
CGACTGGAAAGCGGGCAGTGAGCGCAACGCAATTAATGTGAGTTAGCTCACTCATTAGGCACCCCAGGCT
TTACACTTTATGCTTCCGGCTCGTATGTTGTGTGGAATTGTGAGCGGATAACAATTTCACACAGGAAACA
GCTATGACCATGATTACGCCAAGCTCTAGCTAGAGGTCGACCAATTCTCATGTTTGACAGCTTATCATCG
CAGATCCGGGCAACGTTGTTGCCATTGCTGCAGGCGCAGAACTGGTAGGTATGGAAGATCTATACATTGA
ATCAATATTGGCAATTAGCCATATTAGTCATTGGTTATATAGCATAAATCAATATTGGCTATTGGCCATT
GCATACGTTGTATCTATATCATAATATGTACATTTATATTGGCTCATGTCCAATATGACCGCCATGTTGA
CATTGATTATTGACTAGTTATTAATAGTAATCAATTACGGGGTCATTAGTTCATAGCCCATATATGGAGT
TCCGCGTTACATAACTTACGGTAAATGGCCCGCCTGGCTGACCGCCCAACGACCCCCGCCCATTGACGTC
AATAATGACGTATGTTCCCATAGTAACGCCAATAGGGACTTTCCATTGACGTCAATGGGTGGAGTATTTA
CGGTAAACTGCCCACTTGGCAGTACATCAAGTGTATCATATGCCAAGTCCGCCCCCTATTGACGTCAATG
ACGGTAAATGGCCCGCCTGGCATTATGCCCAGTACATGACCTTACGGGACTTTCCTACTTGGCAGTACAT
CTACGTATTAGTCATCGCTATTACCATGGTGATGCGGTTTTGGCAGTACACCAATGGGCGTGGATAGCGG
TTTGACTCACGGGGATTTCCAAGTCTCCACCCCATTGACGTCAATGGGAGTTTGTTTTGGCACCAAAATC
AACGGGACTTTCCAAAATGTCGTAATAACCCCGCCCCGTTGACGCAAATGGGCGGTAGGCGTGTACGGTG
GGAGGTCTATATAAGCAGAGCTCGTTTAGTGAACCGTCAGATCCTCACTCTCTTCCGCATCGCTGTCTGC
GAGGGCCAGCTGTTGGGCTCGCGGTTGAGGACAAACTCTTCGCGGTCTTTCCAGTACTCTTGGATCGGAA
ACCCGTCGGCCTCCGAACGGTACTCCGCCACCGAGGGACCTGAGCGAGTCCGCATCGACCGGATCGGAAA
ACCT
