Features (pLannotate 1.2.2; 21 found; start..end, strand, type, name):
    184..273     +  intron         chimeric intron (fragment): chimera between introns from adenovirus and immunoglobulin heavy chain genes
    292..338     +  CDS            IgH signal sequence (fragment): signal sequence from the mouse immunoglobulin heavy chain variable region
   3262..3822    +  CDS            Cd4 (fragment): CD4_RAT - Experimental evidence at protein level: Swiss-Prot protein existence level 1. Integral membrane glycoprotein that plays an essential role in the immune response and serves multiple functions in responses against both external and internal offenses. In T-cells, functions primarily as a coreceptor for MHC class II molecule:peptide complex. The antigens presented by class II peptides are derived from extracellular proteins while class I peptides are derived from cytosolic proteins. Interacts simultaneously with the T-cell receptor (TCR) and the MHC class II presented by antigen presenti
   3859..4026    +  CDS            COMP (fragment): COMP_HUMAN - Experimental evidence at protein level: Swiss-Prot protein existence level 1. May play a role in the structural integrity of cartilage via its interaction with other extracellular matrix proteins such as the collagens and fibronectin. Can mediate the interaction of chondrocytes with the cartilage extracellular matrix through interaction with cell surface integrin receptors. Could play a role in the pathogenesis of osteoarthritis. Potent suppressor of apoptosis in both primary chondrocytes and transformed cells. Suppresses apoptosis by blocking the activation of caspase-3 and by in
   4034..4821    +  CDS            bla(M) (fragment): β-lactamase lacking the signal sequence; bla(M); allows cytosolic expression of β-lactamase
   4828..4893    +  CDS            3xFLAG: three tandem FLAG® epitope tags, followed by an enterokinase cleavage site
   4953..5008    +  polyA_signal   β-globin poly(A) signal: rabbit β-globin polyadenylation signal (Gil and Proudfoot, 1987)
   5522..7203    -  rep_origin     oriP (fragment): Epstein-Barr virus oriP replication origin (Yates et al., 2000)
   7330..7434    +  promoter       AmpR promoter: bla
   7435..8295    +  CDS            AmpR: β-lactamase; bla; confers resistance to ampicillin, carbenicillin, and related antibiotics
   8466..9054    +  rep_origin     ori: high-copy-number ColE1/pMB1/pBR322/pUC origin of replication
   9237..9329    +  CDS            lacI (fragment): lac repressor; lacI; The lac repressor binds to the lac operator to inhibit transcription in E. coli. This inhibition can be relieved by adding lactose or isopropyl-β-D-thiogalactopyranoside (IPTG).
   9342..9363    +  protein_bind   CAP binding site: CAP binding activates transcription in the presence of cAMP. E. coli catabolite activator protein
   9378..9408    +  promoter       lac promoter: promoter for the E. coli lac operon
   9416..9432    +  protein_bind   lac operator: The lac repressor binds to the lac operator to inhibit transcription in E. coli. This inhibition can be relieved by adding lactose or isopropyl-β-D-thiogalactopyranoside (IPTG). lac repressor encoded by lacI
   9502..9518    +  promoter       tet promoter (fragment): E. coli promoter for tetracycline efflux protein gene
   9528..9553    -  CDS            bla(M) (fragment): β-lactamase lacking the signal sequence; bla(M); allows cytosolic expression of β-lactamase
   9727..10106   +  enhancer       CMV enhancer: human cytomegalovirus immediate early enhancer
  10108..10307   +  promoter       CMV promoter: human cytomegalovirus (CMV) immediate early promoter
  10375..10413   +  misc_feature   Ad SA (fragment): adenovirus major late transcript splice acceptor (Friedrich and Soriano, 1991)
  10446..153     -  CDS            PTP (fragment) (across the origin): TERM_ADE02 - Experimental evidence at protein level: Swiss-Prot protein existence level 1. Protein covalently bound to the viral DNA that acts as a primer for viral genomic replication by DNA strand displacement. Assembles on the viral origin of replication in an initiation complex with viral polymerase, DBP, host NFIA and host POU2F1/OCT1. During initiation, the polymerase covalently couples the first dCTP with Ser- 580 of pTP. The terminal protein stimulates the template activity over 20 fold compared to protein-free templates. Neo-synthesized viral genomes are linked to two preterminal prot
>Addgene plasmid #111020 | B9-COMP-blac-flag-his | addgene full sequence | sequence record 224595 | Addgene NGS Result
CTCGAGAAAGGCGTCTAACCAGTCACAGTCGCAAGGTAGGCTGAGCACCGTGGCGGGCGGCAGCGGGTGG
CGGTCGGGGTTGTTTCTGGCGGAGGTGCTGCTGATGATGTAATTAAAGTAGGCGGTCTTGAGACGGCGGA
TGGTCGAGGTGAGGTGTGGCAGGCTTGAGATCCAGCTGTTGGGGTGAGTACTCCCTCTCAAAAGCGGGCA
TTACTTCTGCGCTAAGATTGTCAGTTTCCAAAAACGAGGAGGATTTGATATTCACCTGGCCCGATCTGGC
CATACACTTGAGTGACAATGACATCCACTTTGCCTTTCTCTCCACAGGTGTCCACTCCCAGGTCCAAGTT
TGCCACCATGGAGTTTCAGACCCAGGTACTCATGTCCCTGCTGCTCTGCATGTCTGGTGCGGCCGCCGGC
GAGGAAAAGCTGACCAAGTTCGACCCCGTGATGATCAAAGAGGGCGAGCTGTTCGGCGAGGTGTCCTACG
ACTGCGAGTACAGCGGCTTCCTGGAAATCGAGAACGACGATATCCTGTACTACTGCTTCTTCGTGGGCGA
GGACGACCACAACGGCCTGCTGCTGCGGAAGTTCCACATGGACGACATGGTCTGGGGCATCCCCATGGAA
GTGCTGATCACCCGGAAGAAGATCAACCTGTACATCCTGACCGTGGACTACATCCTGTCCAAGCTGATCC
TGATCTACAGCTTCGACGAGAAGATCCGCATCACCGTGTTCAACAACTACATGGAAGAGTCCGTGATGAG
CGAGAAGATTAGCATCAACTACGAGATCCTCTACAAGGCCAACATGATCAGCTACATCACCTACTTCTAC
AAGAACAAGAAGTCCCTCTGCGTCTGCGGCATGAACCGGAACGAGAACATCCTGTGCACCTTCAGCTTCG
ATTACGGCCTGACCATGAAGGACGATCACACCATCGAGTTCTTTCTGAAGAAGAAGATTCCCCTGGGCCA
CTACAAGATGCAGGTCACATTCAAAGAAACCGAGGTGTACTTCAACCTCTACAACGACCTGAACGAGGCC
AACTTCTACGAGCTGAAGTGCGTGAAGAAACAGGACGAGTACATCTGCGACATCATGAACAAGATCCGGG
AAACCCAGGAGTACAACTACAAGCGGTACACCTACCCCAGCAGCGAGCACAACAAGTACTACAACGATCA
CCACAACAAGCAGCCCCAGGGCAAGCAGGGACAGCAGGGCGGAGCCCCTCTGCCCAACCTGGGAGAGGAA
GAGAACAACTTCATCTACAAGCACATCGTGCGGAACAAGTATTTCCAGATGATCGTGTTCCAGAAAGACC
AGAAGTGCTACCTGGCCTGGTCCTTCAACAGCCTGAACATCAACGATGAGATCACCAAAGAAATCAGCAG
CGTGCCCTGCAGCAACGTGGCCAGCTACTACCGGCAGGAACGGCTGATCGTCACCCTGAAGAAAAACCAG
CTGGGCAGCCGGAACCACTTTTTTCTGATCTACGAAAAGCTCACCGAGAAGGGCGTGGGCTGCGAGTTTG
GCGTGGGCGGCAGCCTGTACGTGACCAAGACCTTTATGAACAACGCCTGCGACATGGACATCAACAACAT
GAATGTGGCCACCACCAACTACGACGAGATCAACTTCGCCCTGATCATCCCTCTGAGCTTCCAGCTGAAC
TACGCCACCTGTTTCATCTGGGAGGAAAACGTGGACAACAACGAGGAACGGTCCAGCCTGTATTACCTGG
AAGAGTACACCAACGAGAAAGAGGACATCAAGGTCTACACCTTCTACTTTTACAAGTACATCCTCATCTA
TAAGAACTTTAAGAAGAGTACCTGCACCTTCGAGAGCAAGAACAACGAGAAGCTGTACATCTCCTTCCGG
GGCGACACCTACTACAAAGAGTACAATTGCAACATCCTGCTGGACAGCTGCGACTTCTTCCTGCACACCC
AGAGCAAGATCAATATCGCCTACGACGACGACGTGTGGCAGGTCAGCGAGGAACTGTACGACGGCTTCGT
GATGTACAACGGCGCCTACGTGTCCCTGTATGACGTGCTGAGCAGAAGCAACGCCCACGGCCTGATCTAT
ATCGACGGCAAAGAAAACAACGCCGCCATCAACCTGAACAACATTAAGAACAACAACAACAACAATAACA
ATAACAACAATAATAACAACGCCGCCAACAACAACAATATCGCCAACAACGCCAACTCCAACAATGCCTT
CGGCGAGCACGAGAAAGTGATCACCATCATCATCCCTTACGGCATCCCTAGCACCCGGACCATCAAGATC
GAGTTTCTGAACAAGCAGAACAATGAAGAGAAGCGCTGGGCCTACCTGCGGCTGCAGAAAAACGAGTATA
TCATGAAGAAAGTCATCGGCATCAACAGCGCCGACATCTTCGACCTGAGCTACAAGTATTATAAGTACAA
CCAGGAAAAGATCAAGTTCATCCTGAACGACTTCAGCGAGACAACCTACCTGGGCTTCATCTGCCAGACC
AAAGAAGAGATCAAGAAAAGCCTCTGCACCATCAGCCTGGTGGACCACAGCCACAAGAACATGGCCATTA
ACAACCTGTTCAAGACCAACAACCACATCCTGCCCTTTCTGTACGACCAGAGCCCTCCCCGGAAGATCCA
GCCCTACAACCAGATCATCAGCGAGTTCAGATTCGTCCTCTTCAAGAACTTCCATCTGTTTCTGCAGGAA
AACAAGATCAACTATATCCTGCTCAAGTGCATGTGCAGCAGCTCCAGCTCCTACATCAACACCCAGAAGA
ACATCGAGCTGTCCTACCTGATCACCAACGAACAGGTGTCCCACGATTTCATCCACACCCCTGGCATCCT
GATCCGGCCCAGGACCAACATTGCCCACAACGACTACCAGAAAAACAACAAGGGCAACCACAAGGGGAAC
AACAAAGCCAATAACAAGGCTAACGACAAGGACTCTAACAACAACGCAAACAATAATGCTAACAAGAACG
GCAACAATCACAATGATAACAACAACAACAACCAGAACAAGGACATCGACATCAATAGCAACTACGCCAT
CCACAACAACAATGAGAAAGTGAAGCGGACCAAGAAGAAAATCAACGACGCTCCCTACGACAAGCAGGAT
GAGGAACTGCCTAGCTACGACTTCAACGATCTGCTCCACGAGAAAAAGAACGGCGCCAGCGTGTTCGACT
TCAATTTCGTGCTGTTCCTGTTCATCTGCATCACCTTTTTCGGCGCGCCGTCGACCTCCATCACGGCCTA
TAAGAGTGAGGGGGAGTCAGCGGAGTTCTCCTTCCCACTCAACCTTGGAGAGGAAAGCCTGCAGGGAGAG
TTGAGATGGAAGGCAGAGAAGGCTCCTTCTTCCCAGTCCTGGATCACCTTCTCCCTAAAGAACCAAAAGG
TGTCTGTGCAGAAGTCTACTAGCAACCCCAAGTTCCAGCTGTCCGAAACGCTCCCACTCACCCTTCAGAT
ACCCCAGGTCTCCCTTCAGTTTGCTGGTTCTGGCAACCTGACCCTGACTCTGGACAGAGGGATACTGTAT
CAGGAAGTGAACCTGGTGGTGATGAAAGTGACTCAGCCCGACAGCAACACTTTGACCTGTGAGGTGATGG
GACCCACCTCACCCAAGATGAGACTGATCTTGAAGCAGGAGAATCAGGAGGCCAGGGTCTCCAGGCAGGA
GAAAGTGATTCAAGTGCAGGCCCCTGAAGCAGGGGTGTGGCAATGTCTACTGAGTGAAGGTGAAGAGGTC
AAGATGGACTCCAAGATCCAGGTTTTATCCAAAGGGTTGAATTCCGGCGGCGGCTCCGGAGGCGGTACCG
GTGGCGGCGACCTAGCCCCACAGATGCTTCGAGAACTCCAGGAGACTAATGCGGCGCTGCAAGACGTGAG
AGAGCTCTTGCGACAGCAGGTCAAGGAGATCACCTTCCTGAAGAATACGGTGATGGAATGTGACGCCTGC
GGTCTAGACAGAAACCTGCCTCCACTAGCACCTCTGGGCCCACACCCAGAAACGCTGGTGAAAGTAAAAG
ATGCTGAAGATCAGTTGGGTGCACGAGTGGGTTACATCGAACTGGATCTCAACAGCGGTAAGATCCTTGA
GAGTTTTCGCCCCGAAGAACGTTTTCCAATGATGAGCACTTTTAAAGTTCTGCTATGTGGCGCGGTATTA
TCCCGTATTGACGCCGGGCAAGAGCAACTCGGTCGCCGCATACACTATTCTCAGAATGACTTGGTTGAGT
ACTCACCAGTCACAGAAAAGCATCTTACGGATGGCATGACAGTAAGAGAATTATGCAGTGCTGCCATAAC
CATGAGTGATAACACTGCGGCCAACTTACTTCTGACAACGATCGGAGGACCGAAGGAGCTAACCGCTTTT
TTGCACAACATGGGGGATCATGTAACTCGCCTTGATCGTTGGGAACCGGAGCTGAATGAAGCCATACCAA
ACGACGAGCGTGACACCACGATGCCTGTAGCAATGGCAACAACGTTGCGCAAACTATTAACTGGCGAACT
ACTTACTCTAGCTTCCCGGCAACAATTAATAGACTGGATGGAGGCGGATAAAGTTGCAGGACCACTTCTG
CGCTCGGCCCTTCCGGCTGGCTGGTTTATTGCTGATAAATCTGGAGCCGGTGAGCGTGGGTCTCGCGGTA
TCATTGCAGCACTGGGGCCAGATGGTAAGCCCTCCCGTATCGTAGTTATCTACACGACGGGGAGTCAGGC
AACTATGGATGAACGAAATAGACAGATCGCTGAGATAGGTGCCTCACTGATTAAGCATTGGGGCCCTGAC
TACAAAGACCATGACGGTGATTATAAAGATCATGACATCGATTACAAGGATGACGATGACAAGGGCCCTC
ACCACCACCATCACCACTAATAATAAGGATCCCCCGACCTCGACCTCTGGCTAATAAAGGAAATTTATTT
TCATTGCAATAGTGTGTTGGAATTTTTTGTGTCTCTCACTCGGAAGGACATATGGGAGGGCAAATCATTT
GGTCGAGATCCCTCGGAGATCTCTAGCTAGAGGATCGATCCCCGCCCCGGACGAACTAAACCTGACTACG
ACATCTCTGCCCCTTCTTCGCGGGGCAGTGCATGTAATCCCTTCAGTTGGTTGGTACAACTTGCCAACTG
GGCCCTGTTCCACATGTGACACGGGGGGGGACCAAACACAAAGGGGTTCTCTGACTGTAGTTGACATCCT
TATAAATGGATGTGCACATTTGCCAACACTGAGTGGCTTTCATCCTGGAGCAGACTTTGCAGTCTGTGGA
CTGCAACACAACATTGCCTTTATGTGTAACTCTTGGCTGAAGCTCTTACACCAATGCTGGGGGACATGTA
CCTCCCAGGGGCCCAGGAAGACTACGGGAGGCTACACCAACGTCAATCAGAGGGGCCTGTGTAGCTACCG
ATAAGCGGACCCTCAAGAGGGCATTAGCAATAGTGTTTATAAGGCCCCCTTGTTAACCCTAAACGGGTAG
CATATGCTTCCCGGGTAGTAGTATATACTATCCAGACTAACCCTAATTCAATAGCATATGTTACCCAACG
GGAAGCATATGCTATCGAATTAGGGTTAGTAAAAGGGTCCTAAGGAACAGCGATATCTCCCACCCCATGA
GCTGTCACGGTTTTATTTACATGGGGTCAGGATTCCACGAGGGTAGTGAACCATTTTAGTCACAAGGGCA
GTGGCTGAAGATCAAGGAGCGGGCAGTGAACTCTCCTGAATCTTCGCCTGCTTCTTCATTCTCCTTCGTT
TAGCTAATAGAATAACTGCTGAGTTGTGAACAGTAAGGTGTATGTGAGGTGCTCGAAAACAAGGTTTCAG
GTGACGCCCCCAGAATAAAATTTGGACGGGGGGTTCAGTGGTGGCATTGTGCTATGACACCAATATAACC
CTCACAAACCCCTTGGGCAATAAATACTAGTGTAGGAATGAAACATTCTGAATATCTTTAACAATAGAAA
TCCATGGGGTGGGGACAAGCCGTAAAGACTGGATGTCCATCTCACACGAATTTATGGCTATGGGCAACAC
ATAATCCTAGTGCAATATGATACTGGGGTTATTAAGATGTGTCCCAGGCAGGGACCAAGACAGGTGAACC
ATGTTGTTACACTCTATTTGTAACAAGGGGAAAGAGAGTGGACGCCGACAGCAGCGGACTCCACTGGTTG
TCTCTAACACCCCCGAAAATTAAACGGGGCTCCACGCCAATGGGGCCCATAAACAAAGACAAGTGGCCAC
TCTTTTTTTTGAAATTGTGGAGTGGGGGCACGCGTCAGCCCCCACACGCCGCCCTGCGGTTTTGGACTGT
AAAATAAGGGTGTAATAACTTGGCTGATTGTAACCCCGCTAACCACTGCGGTCAAACCACTTGCCCACAA
AACCACTAATGGCACCCCGGGGAATACCTGCATAAGTAGGTGGGCGGGCCAAGATAGGGGCGCGATTGCT
GCGATCTGGAGGACAAATTACACACACTTGCGCCTGAGCGCCAAGCACAGGGTTGTTGGTCCTCATATTC
ACGAGGTCGCTGAGAGCACGGTGGGCTAATGTTGCCATGGGTAGCATATACTACCCAAATATCTGGATAG
CATATGCTATCCTAATCTATATCTGGGTAGCATAGGCTATCCTAATCTATATCTGGGTAGCATATGCTAT
CCTAATCTATATCTGGGTAGTATATGCTATCCTAATTTATATCTGGGTAGCATAGGCTATCCTAATCTAT
ATCTGGGTAGCATATGCTATCCTAATCTATATCTGGGTAGTATATGCTATCCTAATCTGTATCCGGGTAG
CATATGCTATCCTAATAGAGATTAGGGTAGTATATGCTATCCTAATTTATATCTGGGTAGCATATACTAC
CCAAATATCTGGATAGCATATGCTATCCTAATCTATATCTGGGTAGCATATGCTATCCTAATCTATATCT
GGGTAGCATAGGCTATCCTAATCTATATCTGGGTAGCATATGCTATCCTAATCTATATCTGGGTAGTATA
TGCTATCCTAATTTATATCTGGGTAGCATAGGCTATCCTAATCTATATCTGGGTAGCATATGCTATCCTA
ATCTATATCTGGGTAGTATATGCTATCCTAATCTGTATCCGGGTAGCATATGCTATCCTCATGATAAGCT
GTCAAACATGAGAATTTTCTTGAAGACGAAAGGGCCTCGTGATACGCCTATTTTTATAGGTTAATGTCAT
GATAATAATGGTTTCTTAGACGTCAGGTGGCACTTTTCGGGGAAATGTGCGCGGAACCCCTATTTGTTTA
TTTTTCTAAATACATTCAAATATGTATCCGCTCATGAGACAATAACCCTGATAAATGCTTCAATAATATT
GAAAAAGGAAGAGTATGAGTATTCAACATTTCCGTGTCGCCCTTATTCCCTTTTTTGCGGCATTTTGCCT
TCCTGTTTTTGCTCACCCAGAAACGCTGGTGAAAGTAAAAGATGCTGAAGATCAGTTGGGTGCACGAGTG
GGTTACATCGAACTGGATCTCAACAGCGGTAAGATCCTTGAGAGTTTTCGCCCCGAAGAACGTTTTCCAA
TGATGAGCACTTTTAAAGTTCTGCTATGTGGCGCGGTATTATCCCGTGTTGACGCCGGGCAAGAGCAACT
CGGTCGCCGCATACACTATTCTCAGAATGACTTGGTTGAGTACTCACCAGTCACAGAAAAGCATCTTACG
GATGGCATGACAGTAAGAGAATTATGCAGTGCTGCCATAACCATGAGTGATAACACTGCGGCCAACTTAC
TTCTGACAACGATCGGAGGACCGAAGGAGCTAACCGCTTTTTTGCACAACATGGGGGATCATGTAACTCG
CCTTGATCGTTGGGAACCGGAGCTGAATGAAGCCATACCAAACGACGAGCGTGACACCACGATGCCTGCA
GCAATGGCAACAACGTTGCGCAAACTATTAACTGGCGAACTACTTACTCTAGCTTCCCGGCAACAATTAA
TAGACTGGATGGAGGCGGATAAAGTTGCAGGACCACTTCTGCGCTCGGCCCTTCCGGCTGGCTGGTTTAT
TGCTGATAAATCTGGAGCCGGTGAGCGTGGGTCTCGCGGTATCATTGCAGCACTGGGGCCAGATGGTAAG
CCCTCCCGTATCGTAGTTATCTACACGACGGGGAGTCAGGCAACTATGGATGAACGAAATAGACAGATCG
CTGAGATAGGTGCCTCACTGATTAAGCATTGGTAACTGTCAGACCAAGTTTACTCATATATACTTTAGAT
TGATTTAAAACTTCATTTTTAATTTAAAAGGATCTAGGTGAAGATCCTTTTTGATAATCTCATGACCAAA
ATCCCTTAACGTGAGTTTTCGTTCCACTGAGCGTCAGACCCCGTAGAAAAGATCAAAGGATCTTCTTGAG
ATCCTTTTTTTCTGCGCGTAATCTGCTGCTTGCAAACAAAAAAACCACCGCTACCAGCGGTGGTTTGTTT
GCCGGATCAAGAGCTACCAACTCTTTTTCCGAAGGTAACTGGCTTCAGCAGAGCGCAGATACCAAATACT
GTTCTTCTAGTGTAGCCGTAGTTAGGCCACCACTTCAAGAACTCTGTAGCACCGCCTACATACCTCGCTC
TGCTAATCCTGTTACCAGTGGCTGCTGCCAGTGGCGATAAGTCGTGTCTTACCGGGTTGGACTCAAGACG
ATAGTTACCGGATAAGGCGCAGCGGTCGGGCTGAACGGGGGGTTCGTGCACACAGCCCAGCTTGGAGCGA
ACGACCTACACCGAACTGAGATACCTACAGCGTGAGCTATGAGAAAGCGCCACGCTTCCCGAAGGGAGAA
AGGCGGACAGGTATCCGGTAAGCGGCAGGGTCGGAACAGGAGAGCGCACGAGGGAGCTTCCAGGGGGAAA
CGCCTGGTATCTTTATAGTCCTGTCGGGTTTCGCCACCTCTGACTTGAGCGTCGATTTTTGTGATGCTCG
TCAGGGGGGCGGAGCCTATGGAAAAACGCCAGCAACGCGGCCTTTTTACGGTTCCTGGCCTTTTGCTGGC
CTTTTGCTCACATGTTCTTTCCTGCGTTATCCCCTGATTCTGTGGATAACCGTATTACCGCCTTTGAGTG
AGCTGATACCGCTCGCCGCAGCCGAACGACCGAGCGCAGCGAGTCAGTGAGCGAGGAAGCGGAAGAGCGC
CCAATACGCAAACCGCCTCTCCCCGCGCGTTGGCCGATTCATTAATGCAGCTGGCACGACAGGTTTCCCG
ACTGGAAAGCGGGCAGTGAGCGCAACGCAATTAATGTGAGTTAGCTCACTCATTAGGCACCCCAGGCTTT
ACACTTTATGCTTCCGGCTCGTATGTTGTGTGGAATTGTGAGCGGATAACAATTTCACACAGGAAACAGC
TATGACCATGATTACGCCAAGCTCTAGCTAGAGGTCGACCAATTCTCATGTTTGACAGCTTATCATCGCA
GATCCGGGCAACGTTGTTGCCATTGCTGCAGGCGCAGAACTGGTAGGTATGGAAGATCTATACATTGAAT
CAATATTGGCAATTAGCCATATTAGTCATTGGTTATATAGCATAAATCAATATTGGCTATTGGCCATTGC
ATACGTTGTATCTATATCATAATATGTACATTTATATTGGCTCATGTCCAATATGACCGCCATGTTGACA
TTGATTATTGACTAGTTATTAATAGTAATCAATTACGGGGTCATTAGTTCATAGCCCATATATGGAGTTC
CGCGTTACATAACTTACGGTAAATGGCCCGCCTGGCTGACCGCCCAACGACCCCCGCCCATTGACGTCAA
TAATGACGTATGTTCCCATAGTAACGCCAATAGGGACTTTCCATTGACGTCAATGGGTGGAGTATTTACG
GTAAACTGCCCACTTGGCAGTACATCAAGTGTATCATATGCCAAGTCCGCCCCCTATTGACGTCAATGAC
GGTAAATGGCCCGCCTGGCATTATGCCCAGTACATGACCTTACGGGACTTTCCTACTTGGCAGTACATCT
ACGTATTAGTCATCGCTATTACCATGGTGATGCGGTTTTGGCAGTACACCAATGGGCGTGGATAGCGGTT
TGACTCACGGGGATTTCCAAGTCTCCACCCCATTGACGTCAATGGGAGTTTGTTTTGGCACCAAAATCAA
CGGGACTTTCCAAAATGTCGTAATAACCCCGCCCCGTTGACGCAAATGGGCGGTAGGCGTGTACGGTGGG
AGGTCTATATAAGCAGAGCTCGTTTAGTGAACCGTCAGATCCTCACTCTCTTCCGCATCGCTGTCTGCGA
GGGCCAGCTGTTGGGCTCGCGGTTGAGGACAAACTCTTCGCGGTCTTTCCAGTACTCTTGGATCGGAAAC
CCGTCGGCCTCCGAACGGTACTCCGCCACCGAGGGACCTGAGCGAGTCCGCATCGACCGGATCGGAAAAC
CT
